>Addgene plasmid #86199 | pBbA5k-PP_3456 | addgene full sequence | sequence record 176877 | Addgene NGS Result
ATGCCTACTACCCTCTCCCCGTGCCTGCGCCCGTTGGCGCTCATGGCCTTGCTGAGCCTGTCCCTGGCCG
GCTGCAGCGACAGCGCCGAGCCAGACGAACAGGCCCCCACCGCGCAAGTGCGCGTAGAAACCCTGCAACT
GCAGCCACTGGCCATCAGCAGTGAACTCAGCGGCCGTATCCTCGCGCCACGCACCGCCGAAGTGCGTGCG
CGGGTCGCAGGCGTGGTGCTCAAGCGGGTGTACCGCGAAGGCAGCGACGTCAAGCAGGGTGATGTACTGT
TCCTGATCGACCCGGCGCCGTTCAAGGCCGACCATGACAGCGCCCGCGCCACACTGGCCAAGGCCGAAGC
CACCCGGTACCAGGCGCGCCTGCAAGAGCAGCGCTACCGCGAGCTGGTCGACGACAAAGCCGTCAGCCGC
CAGGAATACGACAACGCCAAGGCCAGTTTCCTGCAGGCCGATGCCGAAGTGGCCGAAGCCAGGGCGGCGC
TGGAGCGCGCCCGGCTGAACCTCGGCTATGCCACCGTGACCGCGCCGATCTCCGGCCGTATCGGCCGCGC
CCAGGTCACCGAAGGCGCGCTGGTCGGGCAAAACGAAACCACCCCGCTGGCGACCATCCAGCAGTTGGAC
CCGATCCATGCCGATGTCACCCAGTCTACCCGCGAGCTCAACGCCCTGCGCCGCGCCCTGCGCGCCGGCG
AATTGCAGCAGGTGGGCGACGGCCAGGCACGCGCCACGCTGATCCAGGATGACGGCAGCGCCTACCCGCT
GCCGGGCAAGCTGCTGTTCTCCGACATCAGCGTCGACCCCAGCACCAACCAGATCACCCTGCGCAGCGAG
TTCCCCAACCCGGACCTCGACCTGCTGCCAGGCAGCTACGTGCGGGTACGCCTGGAGCAAGCGGTGCAAC
CCAAGGGCCTGAGCGTGCCGCAACGCGCCATCCTGCGCGACAGCGCCGGTGTGCCCAAGGTGCTGGTGGT
AGACCAGCACGCCCGGGTCAGCGACCGCCAGGTTGTACTGGGCAGCGCCCAGGGTGACCGCTGGATCGTC
AGCGAGGGCCTGGCGGCCGGTGAGCGGGTGGTGGTCGAGGGCCTGCAGCACGTCAAGGCCGGTGACCAGG
TGCAGGTCGACAACACGCCCGCTGCCCCACCCATCGCACAGCATACCGGCCAGTGAGGGCCTGATTCATG
CCGCAATTCTTCATCGATCGCCCGGTATTCGCCTGGGTGGTCGCACTGTTCATCCTGCTGGCTGGCGCGC
TGGCCATCCCGCAACTGCCGGTGGCCCAGTACCCCAACGTGGCACCGCCGCAGGTGGAAATCTACGCCGT
GTACCCGGGTGCCTCGGCGGCGACCATGGACGAAAGCGTGGTCAGCCTGATCGAACAGGAGCTCAACGGC
GCCGACAACCTGCTGTACTTCGAGTCGCAGAGCAGCCTGGGCAGCGCCACCATCACCGCCACCTTCGCCC
CGGGTACCCACCCGGACCTGGCCCAGGTCGACGTGCAGAACCGCCTGAAAGTGGTCGAGTCGCGCCTGCC
GCGCCCGGTCACCCAGCAGGGCCTGCAGGTGGAGAAAGTGTCCACCGGCTTCCTGCTGTTGGCGACCCTC
ACCTCCGAAGACGGCAAGCTCGATGAAACCGCGCTGTCGGACATCCTTGCACGTAACGTGATGGACGAGA
TCCGCCGCCTCAAGGGCGTCGGCAAGGCCCAGTTGTATGGCTCCGAACGGGCCATGCGCATCTGGATCGA
CCCGCGCAAGCTGATCGGTTTCAACCTCACGCCCAACGATGTAGCCGAAGCCATCGCCGCGCAGAACGCC
CAGGTCGCCCCTGGCAGCATCGGCGATCTGCCCAGCCGCAGCACCCAGGAAATCACCGCCAACGTGGTGG
TCAAAGGCCAGTTGAGCAGCCCCGACGAGTTTGCTGCCATTGTCCTGCGTGCCAACCCGGACGGCTCCAC
GGTCACCATCGGGGATGTCGCCCGGGTTGAAATCGGTGCCCAGGAATACCAGTACGGCACGCGCCTGAAC
GGCAAACCGGCCACGGCCTTCAGCGTGCAGTTGTCACCCGGCGCCAACGCCATGGAAACCGCTACCCTGG
TACGGGCGAAGATGCAGGACCTGGCGCGCTACTTCCCGGAAGGCGTCAAGTACGACATCCCCTACGACAC
CTCGCCGTTCGTCAAGGTGTCGATCGAGCAGGTCATCAACACCCTGTTCGAGGCCATGCTGCTGGTGTTC
GCAGTCATGTTCCTGTTCCTGCAGAACCTGCGCTACACGCTGATCCCGACCCTGGTCGTGCCAGTGGCAT
TGATGGGCACCTTCGCCGTGATGCTGGCCATGGGCTTCTCGGTCAATGTGCTGACACTGTTCGGCATGGT
GCTGGCCATCGGCATTCTGGTCGACGATGCCATCGTGGTGGTGGAGAACGTCGAGCGCATCATGGCCGAA
GAAGGCTTGCCGCCCAAGCAAGCCACGCGCAAGGCCATGGGCCAGATCAGCGGTGCAATCGTCGGCATCA
CGCTGGTGCTGGTGGCGGTATTCCTGCCCATGGCCTTCATGCAAGGCTCGGTGGGGGTGATCTACCAGCA
GTTCTCGCTGTCGATGGCGGTGTCGATCCTGTTCTCGGCGTTTCTCGCCCTCAGCCTGACCCCGGCATTG
TGCGCCACCCTGCTCAAGCCCGTGGCCAAGGGCGAGCACCATGAACGCAAAGGCTTCTTCGGCTGGTTCA
ATCGCCGCTTCGAAAGCATGAGCAACGGCTACCAGCGCTGGGTAGTGCAGGCGCTCAAGCGCAGCGGCCG
CTACCTGCTGGTGTACGCGGTGCTGCTGGCGGTGCTGGGCTACGGTTTCAGCCAGCTGCCTACGGCGTTC
CTGCCTACCGAAGACCAAGGCTACACCATCACCGACATTCAGCTGCCGCCGGGCGCCAGCCGCATGCGCA
CCGAACAGGTAGCCGCGCAGATCGAGGCGCACAACGCCGAAGAACCGGGCGTGGGCAACACCACCTTGAT
CCTCGGCTTCAGCTTCTCCGGTAGCGGGCAGAACGCGGCGCTGGCCTTCACCACCCTCAAGGACTGGTCC
GAGCGCGGCGCCGACGACAGCGCCCAGTCGATCGCCGACCGCGCGACCATGGCCTTCACCCAGCTCAAGG
ACGCGATTGCCTATTCGGTACTGCCGCCCCCCATTGACGGCCTCGGTGAGTCGACCGGTTTCGAATTTCG
CCTTCAGGACCGTGGCGGCATGGGCCACGCCGAGCTGATGGCAGCCCGTGACCAGCTGCTCGAAAGCGCC
AGCAAAAGCAAGGTGCTGACCAACGTGCGCGAAGCCTCGCTGGCGGAAAGCCCGCAGGTGCAACTGGAAA
TCGACCGCCGCCAGGCTAATGCACTGGGTGTGTCGTTTGCCGATATCGGCACGGTGCTGGACGTGGCCGT
GGGCTCCAGCTACGTCAACGATTTCCCCAACCAGGGCCGCATGCAGCGGGTGGTGGTGCAGGCCGAAGGT
GACCAGCGCAGCCAGGTCGAAGACTTGCTGAACATTCACGTGCGCAACGACAGCGGCAAGATGGTGCCAC
TGGGCGCGTTCGTGCAGGCCAGGTGGGTCAGCGGCCCGGTGCAACTGACCCGCTACAACGGTTACCCGGC
GGTGTCGATCTCAGGCGAGCCTGCCGCCGGCTACAGCTCGGGCGAGGCCATGGCCGAAGTCGAGCGGCTG
GTGGCGCAGCTACCGGCCGGTACCGGTCTGGAATGGACCGGCCTGTCACTGCAGGAGCGGCTGTCCGGTA
GCCAGGCCCCCCTGCTGATGGCGCTGTCGCTGCTGGTGGTGTTCCTGTGCCTGGCAGCGCTGTACGAAAG
CTGGTCGATCCCGACTGCGGTGCTGCTGGTCGTTCCGCTCGGTGTGCTCGGTGCGGTGCTGGCGGTGACC
TTGCGCGGCATGCCCAACGACGTGTTCTTCAAGGTTGGCCTGATTACCCTGATCGGCCTGTCGGCGAAGA
ACGCCATCCTGATCATCGAGTTCGCCAAGCATCTGGTTGACCAGGGCGTGGACGCCGCCGACGCCGCCGT
GCAAGCGGCCCGCCTGCGCCTGCGGCCGATCGTGATGACGTCGCTGGCGTTCATCCTCGGCGTGGTGCCC
CTGGCCATCGCCAGCGGCGCAAGCTCTGCCAGCCAGCAGGCGATTGGCACCGGGGTGATCGGCGGCATGC
TCAGCGCCACCCTGGCGGTGGTGTTCGTGCCGGTGTTCTTCGTGGTGGTGATGCGCCTGTCCGGGCGACG
CCAGGCGCATGACAGCGACGGGCAACCCGTGCCCCGCGAAAGCCATCATCACCATCACCACTGAGGATCC
AAACTCGAGTAAGGATCTCCAGGCATCAAATAAAACGAAAGGCTCAGTCGAAAGACTGGGCCTTTCGTTT
TATCTGTTGTTTGTCGGTGAACGCTCTCTACTAGAGTCACACTGGCTCACCTTCGGGTGGGCCTTTCTGC
GTTTATACCTAGGGATATATTCCGCTTCCTCGCTCACTGACTCGCTACGCTCGGTCGTTCGACTGCGGCG
AGCGGAAATGGCTTACGAACGGGGCGGAGATTTCCTGGAAGATGCCAGGAAGATACTTAACAGGGAAGTG
AGAGGGCCGCGGCAAAGCCGTTTTTCCATAGGCTCCGCCCCCCTGACAAGCATCACGAAATCTGACGCTC
AAATCAGTGGTGGCGAAACCCGACAGGACTATAAAGATACCAGGCGTTTCCCCCTGGCGGCTCCCTCGTG
CGCTCTCCTGTTCCTGCCTTTCGGTTTACCGGTGTCATTCCGCTGTTATGGCCGCGTTTGTCTCATTCCA
CGCCTGACACTCAGTTCCGGGTAGGCAGTTCGCTCCAAGCTGGACTGTATGCACGAACCCCCCGTTCAGT
CCGACCGCTGCGCCTTATCCGGTAACTATCGTCTTGAGTCCAACCCGGAAAGACATGCAAAAGCACCACT
GGCAGCAGCCACTGGTAATTGATTTAGAGGAGTTAGTCTTGAAGTCATGCGCCGGTTAAGGCTAAACTGA
AAGGACAAGTTTTGGTGACTGCGCTCCTCCAAGCCAGTTACCTCGGTTCAAAGAGTTGGTAGCTCAGAGA
ACCTTCGAAAAACCGCCCTGCAAGGCGGTTTTTTCGTTTTCAGAGCAAGAGATTACGCGCAGACCAAAAC
GATCTCAAGAAGATCATCTTATTAATCAGATAAAATATTTCTAGATTTCAGTGCAATTTATCTCTTCAAA
TGTAGCACCTGAAGTCAGCCCCATACGATATAAGTTGTTACTAGTGCTTGGATTCTCACCAATAAAAAAC
GCCCGGCGGCAACCGAGCGTTCTGAACAAATCCAGATGGAGTTCTGAGGTCATTACTGGATCTATCAACA
GGAGTCCAAGCGAGCTCTCGAACCCCAGAGTCCCGCTCAGAAGAACTCGTCAAGAAGGCGATAGAAGGCG
ATGCGCTGCGAATCGGGAGCGGCGATACCGTAAAGCACGAGGAAGCGGTCAGCCCATTCGCCGCCAAGCT
CTTCAGCAATATCACGGGTAGCCAACGCTATGTCCTGATAGCGGTCCGCCACACCCAGCCGGCCACAGTC
GATGAATCCAGAAAAGCGGCCATTTTCCACCATGATATTCGGCAAGCAGGCATCGCCATGGGTCACGACG
AGATCCTCGCCGTCGGGCATGCGCGCCTTGAGCCTGGCGAACAGTTCGGCTGGCGCGAGCCCCTGATGCT
CTTCGTCCAGATCATCCTGATCGACAAGACCGGCTTCCATCCGAGTACGTGCTCGCTCGATGCGATGTTT
CGCTTGGTGGTCGAATGGGCAGGTAGCCGGATCAAGCGTATGCAGCCGCCGCATTGCATCAGCCATGATG
GATACTTTCTCGGCAGGAGCAAGGTGAGATGACAGGAGATCCTGCCCCGGCACTTCGCCCAATAGCAGCC
AGTCCCTTCCCGCTTCAGTGACAACGTCGAGCACAGCTGCGCAAGGAACGCCCGTCGTGGCCAGCCACGA
TAGCCGCGCTGCCTCGTCCTGCAGTTCATTCAGGGCACCGGACAGGTCGGTCTTGACAAAAAGAACCGGG
CGCCCCTGCGCTGACAGCCGGAACACGGCGGCATCAGAGCAGCCGATTGTCTGTTGTGCCCAGTCATAGC
CGAATAGCCTCTCCACCCAAGCGGCCGGAGAACCTGCGTGCAATCCATCTTGTTCAATCATGCGAAACGA
TCCTCATCCTGTCTCTTGATCAGATCATGATCCCCTGCGCCATCAGATCCTTGGCGGCAAGAAAGCCATC
CAGTTTACTTTGCAGGGCTTCCCAACCTTACCAGAGGGCGCCCCAGCTGGCAATTCCGACGTCGGTGCCT
AATGAGTGAGCTAACTTACATTAATTGCGTTGCGCTCACTGCCCGCTTTCCAGTCGGGAAACCTGTCGTG
CCAGCTGCATTAATGAATCGGCCAACGCGCGGGGAGAGGCGGTTTGCGTATTGGGCGCCAGGGTGGTTTT
TCTTTTCACCAGTGAGACGGGCAACAGCTGATTGCCCTTCACCGCCTGGCCCTGAGAGAGTTGCAGCAAG
CGGTCCACGCTGGTTTGCCCCAGCAGGCGAAAATCCTGTTTGATGGTGGTTAACGGCGGGATATAACATG
AGCTGTCTTCGGTATCGTCGTATCCCACTACCGAGATGTCCGCACCAACGCGCAGCCCGGACTCGGTAAT
GGCGCGCATTGCGCCCAGCGCCATCTGATCGTTGGCAACCAGCATCGCAGTGGGAACGATGCCCTCATTC
AGCATTTGCATGGTTTGTTGAAAACCGGACATGGCACTCCAGTCGCCTTCCCGTTCCGCTATCGGCTGAA
TTTGATTGCGAGTGAGATATTTATGCCAGCCAGCCAGACGCAGACGCGCCGAGACAGAACTTAATGGGCC
CGCTAACAGCGCGATTTGCTGGTGACCCAATGCGACCAGATGCTCCACGCCCAGTCGCGTACCGTCTTCA
TGGGAGAAAATAATACTGTTGATGGGTGTCTGGTCAGAGACATCAAGAAATAACGCCGGAACATTAGTGC
AGGCAGCTTCCACAGCAATGGCATCCTGGTCATCCAGCGGATAGTTAATGATCAGCCCACTGACGCGTTG
CGCGAGAAGATTGTGCACCGCCGCTTTACAGGCTTCGACGCCGCTTCGTTCTACCATCGACACCACCACG
CTGGCACCCAGTTGATCGGCGCGAGATTTAATCGCCGCGACAATTTGCGACGGCGCGTGCAGGGCCAGAC
TGGAGGTGGCAACGCCAATCAGCAACGACTGTTTGCCCGCCAGTTGTTGTGCCACGCGGTTGGGAATGTA
ATTCAGCTCCGCCATCGCCGCTTCCACTTTTTCCCGCGTTTTCGCAGAAACGTGGCTGGCCTGGTTCACC
ACGCGGGAAACGGTCTGATAAGAGACACCGGCATACTCTGCGACATCGTATAACGTTACTGGTTTCACAT
TCACCACCCTGAATTGACTCTCTTCCGGGCGCTATCATGCCATACCGCGAAAGGTTTTGCGCCATTCGAT
GGTGTCCGGGATCTCGACGCTCTCCCTTATGCGACTCCTGCATTAGGAAGCAGCCCAGTAGTAGGTTGAG
GCCGTTGAGCACCGCCGCCGCAAGGAATGGTGCATGCAAGGAGATGGCGCCCAACAGTCCCCCGGCCACG
GGGCCTGCCACCATACCCACGCCGAAACAAGCGCTCATGAGCCCGAAGTGGCGAGCCCGATCTTCCCCAT
CGGTGATGTCGGCGATATAGGCGCCAGCAACCGCACCTGTGGCGCCGGTGATGCCGGCCACGATGCGTCC
GGCGTAGAGGATCGAGATCGTTTAGGCACCCCAGGCTTTACACTTTATGCTTCCGGCTCGTATAATGTGT
GGAATTGTGAGCGGATAACAATTTCAGAATTCAAAAGATCTTTTAAGAAGGAGATATACAT
Features (pLannotate 1.2.2; 14 found; start..end, strand, type, name):
   1188..4295    +  CDS            mexB: MEXB_PSEAE - Experimental evidence at protein level: Swiss-Prot protein existence level 1. The ability to export antibiotics and solvents is dramatically decreased in the presence of the proton conductor carbonyl cyanide m-chlorophenylhydrazone (CCCP), showing that an energized inner membrane is required for efflux. It is thought that the MexB subunit is a proton antiporter. From Pseudomonas aeruginosa (strain ATCC 15692 / DSM 22644 / CIP 104116 / JCM 14847 / LMG 12228 / 1C / PRS 101 / PAO1).
   4367..4438    +  terminator     rrnB T1 terminator: transcription terminator T1 from the E. coli rrnB gene
   4454..4481    +  terminator     T7Te terminator: phage T7 early transcription terminator
   4500..4555    -  rep_origin     RSF ori (fragment): Plasmids containing the RSF 1030 origin of replication can be propagated in E. coli cells that contain additional plasmids with compatible origins.
   4643..5188    -  rep_origin     p15A ori: Plasmids containing the medium-copy-number p15A origin of replication can be propagated in E. coli cells that contain a second plasmid with the ColE1 origin.
   5302..5396    -  terminator     lambda t0 terminator: transcription terminator from phage lambda
   5430..6221    -  CDS            neo: KKA2_KLEPN - Also known as kan, nptII. Experimental evidence at protein level: Swiss-Prot protein existence level 1. Resistance to kanamycin, neomycin, paromomycin, ribostamycin, butirosin and gentamicin B. From Klebsiella pneumoniae.
   6253..6357    -  CDS            tnpA (fragment): TN5P_ECOLX - Also known as tnp. Experimental evidence at protein level: Swiss-Prot protein existence level 1. Mediates transposition of transposon Tn5 by a 'cut and paste' mechanism. First, the monomeric transposase binds the 19 bp inverted DNA repeats flanking the transposon. Then, dimerization of the DNA- bound transposase creates a synaptic DNA complex. After nicking of the first DNA strand, excision of the transposon proceeds through a series of intermediates. The transposase then mediates the insertion of the transposon at a new site by strand transfer. The activity of the wild- type tran
   6372..6393    -  protein_bind   CAP binding site: CAP binding activates transcription in the presence of cAMP. E. coli catabolite activator protein
   6406..7488    -  CDS            lacI: lac repressor; lacI; The lac repressor binds to the lac operator to inhibit transcription in E. coli. This inhibition can be relieved by adding lactose or isopropyl-β-D-thiogalactopyranoside (IPTG).
   7489..7566    -  promoter       lacI promoter: lacI
   7574..7853    -  CDS            TcR (fragment): tetracycline efflux protein; tet; confers resistance to tetracycline
   7877..7907    +  promoter       lac UV5 promoter: E. coli lac promoter with an "up" mutation
   7915..7931    +  protein_bind   lac operator: The lac repressor binds to the lac operator to inhibit transcription in E. coli. This inhibition can be relieved by adding lactose or isopropyl-β-D-thiogalactopyranoside (IPTG). lac repressor encoded by lacI
