[The description below was written by a language model from this plasmid's Addgene catalogue record and pLannotate feature annotations shown in this document.]
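Description:
pBbA5k-PP_3456 is a 7,971 bp bacterial expression plasmid built on the pBbA5k backbone for producing an efflux pump in E. coli, with the stated aim of conferring resistance to biofuel compounds. It replicates from the p15A origin, a medium-copy origin compatible with ColE1-type plasmids, so it can be maintained alongside a second plasmid. The purpose line accordingly calls it medium copy, although the catalogue copy-number field lists it as high copy. Selection is by kanamycin through the neo (nptII) aminoglycoside phosphotransferase gene, which is followed by a lambda t0 terminator. Short annotated fragments of an RSF origin, Tn5 transposase and a tetracycline resistance gene appear to be backbone remnants rather than functional parts.

Expression is driven by a lacUV5 promoter with an adjacent lac operator, and the plasmid carries its own lacI gene under the lacI promoter. Transcription is therefore repressed until it is relieved by IPTG or lactose. The insert, introduced by Gibson assembly, is described in the record only as an "efflux pump", and its source organism is not stated. The one annotated coding region in the insert is a roughly 3.1 kb ORF matched by similarity to MexB of Pseudomonas aeruginosa, the proton-antiporter inner-membrane subunit of an RND-type pump that exports antibiotics and solvents. About 1.2 kb between the operator and this ORF carries no annotation, and the record does not say what it encodes. The cassette ends with tandem rrnB T1 and T7Te terminators. The associated work examined trade-offs in combining efflux pumps to improve biofuel tolerance, which fits the use of a compatible-origin, inducible vector.
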