Addgene plasmid #86199: pBbA5k-PP_3456
Purpose: Expresses efflux pump in E. coli to provide resistance to biofuel (medium copy)
Depositing lab: Mary Dunlop. Depositing organization: University of Vermont and State Agricultural College. Publication: Trade-Offs in Improving Biofuel Tolerance Using Combinations of Efflux Pumps. Turner WJ, Dunlop MJ. ACS Synth Biol. 2015 Oct 16;4(10):1056-63. doi: 10.1021/sb500307w. Epub 2014 Dec 12. PubMed 25496359.
Backbone
  Vector backbone: pBbA5k
  Total vector size (bp): 7971
  Vector type: Bacterial Expression
Growth in bacteria
  Bacterial resistance: Kanamycin, 50 μg/mL
  Growth temperature: 37°C
  Growth strain: DH5alpha
  Copy number: High Copy
Gene/Insert
  Gene/Insert name: Efflux pump
  Promoter: ATCGTTTAGGCACCCCAGGCTTTACACTTTATGCTTCCGGCTCGTATAATGTGTGGAATTGTGAGCGGATAACAAT
  Cloning method: Gibson Cloning
  Sequencing primers: 5′ GGATCCAAACTCGAGTAAGG; 3′ GATCTTTTAAGAAGGAGATATACAT
Terms and licenses: Academic/Nonprofit Terms; Industry Terms: Not Available to Industry
How to cite: pBbA5k-PP_3456 was a gift from Mary Dunlop (Addgene plasmid # 86199 ; http://n2t.net/addgene:86199 ; RRID:Addgene_86199)
